>Addgene plasmid #129717 | pSH-EFIRES-P-AtAFB2-mCherry-weak NLS | addgene full sequence | sequence record 257597 | Addgene NGS Result
CGATGCCCTTGAGAGCCTTCAACCCAGTCAGCTCCTTCCGGTGGGCGCGGGGCATGACTATCGTCGCCGC
ACTTATGACTGTCTTCTTTATCATGCAACTCGTAGGACAGGTGCCGGCAGCGCTCTTCCGCTTCCTCGCT
CACTGACTCGCTGCGCTCGGTCGTTCGGCTGCGGCGAGCGGTATCAGCTCACTCAAAGGCGGTAATACGG
TTATCCACAGAATCAGGGGATAACGCAGGAAAGAACATGTGAGCAAAAGGCCAGCAAAAGGCCAGGAACC
GTAAAAAGGCCGCGTTGCTGGCGTTTTTCCATAGGCTCCGCCCCCCTGACGAGCATCACAAAAATCGACG
CTCAAGTCAGAGGTGGCGAAACCCGACAGGACTATAAAGATACCAGGCGTTTCCCCCTGGAAGCTCCCTC
GTGCGCTCTCCTGTTCCGACCCTGCCGCTTACCGGATACCTGTCCGCCTTTCTCCCTTCGGGAAGCGTGG
CGCTTTCTCATAGCTCACGCTGTAGGTATCTCAGTTCGGTGTAGGTCGTTCGCTCCAAGCTGGGCTGTGT
GCACGAACCCCCCGTTCAGCCCGACCGCTGCGCCTTATCCGGTAACTATCGTCTTGAGTCCAACCCGGTA
AGACACGACTTATCGCCACTGGCAGCAGCCACTGGTAACAGGATTAGCAGAGCGAGGTATGTAGGCGGTG
CTACAGAGTTCTTGAAGTGGTGGCCTAACTACGGCTACACTAGAAGAACAGTATTTGGTATCTGCGCTCT
GCTGAAGCCAGTTACCTTCGGAAAAAGAGTTGGTAGCTCTTGATCCGGCAAACAAACCACCGCTGGTAGC
GGTGGTTTTTTTGTTTGCAAGCAGCAGATTACGCGCAGAAAAAAAGGATCTCAAGAAGATCCTTTGATCT
TTTCTACGGGGTCTGACGCTCAGTGGAACGAAAACTCACGTTAAGGGATTTTGGTCATGAGATTATCAAA
AAGGATCTTCACCTAGATCCTTTTAAATTAAAAATGAAGTTTTAAATCAATCTAAAGTATATATGAGTAA
ACTTGGTCTGACAGTTACCAATGCTTAATCAGTGAGGCACCTATCTCAGCGATCTGTCTATTTCGTTCAT
CCATAGTTGCCTGACTCCCCGTCGTGTAGATAACTACGATACGGGAGGGCTTACCATCTGGCCCCAGTGC
TGCAATGATACCGCGAGACCCACGCTCACCGGCTCCAGATTTATCAGCAATAAACCAGCCAGCCGGAAGG
GCCGAGCGCAGAAGTGGTCCTGCAACTTTATCCGCCTCCATCCAGTCTATTAATTGTTGCCGGGAAGCTA
GAGTAAGTAGTTCGCCAGTTAATAGTTTGCGCAACGTTGTTGCCATTGCTACAGGCATCGTGGTGTCACG
CTCGTCGTTTGGTATGGCTTCATTCAGCTCCGGTTCCCAACGATCAAGGCGAGTTACATGATCCCCCATG
TTGTGCAAAAAAGCGGTTAGCTCCTTCGGTCCTCCGATCGTTGTCAGAAGTAAGTTGGCCGCAGTGTTAT
CACTCATGGTTATGGCAGCACTGCATAATTCTCTTACTGTCATGCCATCCGTAAGATGCTTTTCTGTGAC
TGGTGAGTACTCAACCAAGTCATTCTGAGAATAGTGTATGCGGCGACCGAGTTGCTCTTGCCCGGCGTCA
ATACGGGATAATACCGCGCCACATAGCAGAACTTTAAAAGTGCTCATCATTGGAAAACGTTCTTCGGGGC
GAAAACTCTCAAGGATCTTACCGCTGTTGAGATCCAGTTCGATGTAACCCACTCGTGCACCCAACTGATC
TTCAGCATCTTTTACTTTCACCAGCGTTTCTGGGTGAGCAAAAACAGGAAGGCAAAATGCCGCAAAAAAG
GGAATAAGGGCGACACGGAAATGTTGAATACTCATACTCTTCCTTTTTCAATATTATTGAAGCATTTATC
AGGGTTATTGTCTCATGAGCGGATACATATTTGAATGTATTTAGAAAAATAAACAAATAGGGGTTCCGCG
CACATTTCCCCGAAAAGTGCCACCTG
[124 nt withheld, positions 2057-2180]
C
[91 nt withheld, positions 2182-2272]
A
[49 nt withheld, positions 2274-2322]
CCTTTGACGTTGGAGTCCACGTTCTTT
[37 nt withheld, positions 2350-2386]
ACCCTATCTCGGTCTATTCTTTTGATTTATAAGGGATTTTGCCGATTTCGGCCTATTGGTTAAAAAATGA
GCTGATTTAACAAAAATTTAACGCGAATTTTAACAAAATATTAACGCTTACAATTTGCCATTCGCCATTC
AGGCTGCGCAACTGTTGGGAAGGGCGATCGGTGCGGGCCTCTTCGCTATTACGCCAGCCCAAGCTACCAT
GATAAGTAAGTAATATTAAGGTACGGGAGGTACTTGGAGCGGCCGTCGACCTACTCTCTTCCGCATTGGA
GTCGCTTTAACTGGCCCTGGCTTTGGCAGCCTGTGCTGACCCATGCAGTCCTCCTTACCATCCCTCCCTC
GACTTCCCCTCTTCCGATGTTGAGCCCCTCCAGCCGGTCCTGGACTTTGTCTCCTTCCCTGCCCTGCCCT
CTCCTGAACCTGAGCCAGCTCCCATAGCTCAGTCTGGTCTATCTGCCTGGCCCTGGCCATTGTCACTTTG
CGCTGCCCTCCTCTCGCCCCCGAGTGCCCTTGCTGTGCCGCCGGAACTCTGCCCTCTAACGCTGCCGTCT
CTCTCCTGAGTCCGGACCACTTTGAGCTCTACTGGCTTCTGCGCCGCCTCTGGCCCACTGTTTCCCCTTC
CCAGGCAGGTCCTGCTTTCTCTGACCTGCATTCTCTCCCCTGGGCCTGTGCCGCTTTCTGTCTGCAGCTT
GTGGCCTGGGTCACCTCTACGGCTGGCCCAGATCCTTCCCTGCCGCCTCCTTCAGGTTCCGTCTTCCTCC
ACTCCCTCTTCCCCTTGCTCTCTGCTGTGTTGCTGCCCAAGGATGCTCTTTCCGGAGCACTTCCTTCTCG
GCGCTGCACCACGTGATGTCCTCTGAGCGGATCCTCCCCGTGTCTGGGTCCTCTCCGGGCATCTCTCCTC
CCTCACCCAACCCCATGCCGTCTTCACTCGCTGGGTTCCCTTTTCCTTCTCCTTCTGGGGCCTGTGCCAT
CTCTCGTTTCTTAGGATGGCCTTCTCCGACGGATGTCTCCCTTGCGTCCCGCCTCCCCTTCTTGTAGGCC
TGCATCATCACCGTTTTTCTGGACAACCCCAAAGTACCCCGTCTCCCTGGCTTTAGCCACCTCTCCATCC
TCTTGCTTTCTTTGCCTGGACACCCCGTTCTCCTGTGGATTCGGGTCACCTCTCACTCCTTTCATTTGGG
CAGCTCCCCTACCCCCCTTACCTCTCTAGTCTGTGCTAGCTCTTCCAGCCCCCTGTCATGGCATCTTCCA
GGGGTCCGAGAGCTCAGCTAGTCTTCTTCCTCCAACCCGGGCCCCTATGTCCACTTCAGGACAGCATGTT
TGCTGCCTCCAGGGATCCTGTGTCCCCGAGCTGGGACCACCTTATATTCCCAGGGCCGGTTAATGTGGCT
CTGGTTCTGGGTACTTTTATCTGTCCCCTCCACCCCACAGTGGGGCGCATGCGTGGAATTATCACCTCGA
GAATAAAATATCTTTATTTTCATTACATCTGTGTGTTGGTTTTTTGTGTGAATCGATAGTACTAACATAC
GCTCTCCATCAAAACAAAACGAAACAAAACAAACTAGCAAAATAGGCTGTCCCCAGTGCAAGTGCAGGTG
CCAGAACATTTCTCTACTAGTCGTGAGGCTCCGGTGCCCGTCAGTGGGCAGAGCGCACATCGCCCACAGT
CCCCGAGAAGTTGGGGGGAGGGGTCGGCAATTGAACCGGTGCCTAGAGAAGGTGGCGCGGGGTAAACTGG
GAAAGTGATGTCGTGTACTGGCTCCGCCTTTTTCCCGAGGGTGGGGGAGAACCGTATATAAGTGCAGTAG
TCGCCGTGAACGTTCTTTTTCGCAACGGGTTTGCCGCCAGAACACAGGTAAGTGCCGTGTGTGGTTCCCG
CGGGCCTGGCCTCTTTACGGGTTATGGCCCTTGCGTGCCTTGAATTACTTCCACCTGGCTCCAGTACGTG
ATTCTTGATCCCGAGCTGGAGCCAGGGGCGGGCCTTGCGCTTTAGGAGCCCCTTCGCCTCGTGCTTGAGT
TGAGGCCTGGCCTGGGCGCTGGGGCCGCCGCGTGCGAATCTGGTGGCACCTTCGCGCCTGTCTCGCTGCT
TTCGATAAGTCTCTAGCCATTTAAAATTTTTGATGACCTGCTGCGACGCTTTTTTTCTGGCAAGATAGTC
TTGTAAATGCGGGCCAGGATCTGCACACTGGTATTTCGGTTTTTGGGGCCGCGGGCGGCGACGGGGCCCG
TGCGTCCCAGCGCACATGTTCGGCGAGGCGGGGCCTGCGAGCGCGGCCACCGAGAATCGGACGGGGGTAG
TCTCAAGCTGGCCGGCCTGCTCTGGTGCCTGGCCTCGCGCCGCCGTGTATCGCCCCGCCCTGGGCGGCAA
GGCTGGCCCGGTCGGCACCAGTTGCGTGAGCGGAAAGATGGCCGCTTCCCGGCCCTGCTCCAGGGGGCTC
AAAATGGAGGACGCGGCGCTCGGGAGAGCGGGCGGGTGAGTCACCCACACAAAGGAAAGGGGCCTTTCCG
TCCTCAGCCGTCGCTTCATGTGACTCCACGGAGTACCGGGCGCCGTCCAGGCACCTCGATTAGTTCTGGA
GCTTTTGGAGTACGTCGTCTTTAGGTTGGGGGGAGGGGTTTTATGCGATGGAGTTTCCCCACACTGAGTG
GGTGGAGACTGAAGTTAGGCCAGCTTGGCACTTGATGTAATTCTCCTTGGAATTTGCCCTTTTTGAGTTT
GGATCTTGGTTCATTCTCAAGCCTCAGACAGTGGTTCAAAGTTTTTTTCTTCCATTTCAGGTGTCGTGAA
CACGGGCTGCAGAAGTTGGTCGTGAGGCACTGGGCAGGTAAGTATCAAGGTTACAAGACAGGTTTAAGGA
GACCAATAGAAACTGGGCTTGTCGAGACAGAGAAGACTCTTGCGTTTCTGATAGGCACCTATTGGTCTTA
CTGACATCCACTTTGCCTTTCTCTCCACAGGTGTCCACTCCCAGTTCAATTACAGCTCTTAAGGCTAGAG
TACTTAATACGACTCACTATAGGCTAGCGCTACCGGACTCAGATCTACCATGAACTACTTTCCCGATGAG
GTCATTGAGCACGTCTTTGATTTCGTCACAAGCCACAAGGATAGGAACGCCATTAGCCTGGTCTGTAAGA
GCTGGTACAAGATCGAGCGGTATTCCAGACAGAAGGTGTTCATCGGCAACTGCTACGCCATCAATCCAGA
GAGGCTGCTGCGGAGATTTCCCTGTCTGAAGAGCCTGACCCTGAAGGGCAAGCCCCACTTCGCCGACTTT
AACCTGGTGCCTCACGAGTGGGGAGGATTCGTGCTGCCATGGATCGAGGCCCTGGCACGGTCCAGAGTGG
GCCTGGAGGAGCTGAGGCTGAAGCGCATGGTGGTGACAGACGAGTCTCTGGAGCTGCTGTCTCGGAGCTT
CGTGAACTTCAAGAGCCTGGTGCTGGTGTCCTGCGAGGGCTTTACCACAGATGGCCTGGCAAGCATCGCA
GCAAACTGTAGGCACCTGCGGGACCTGGACCTGCAGGAGAATGAGATCGACGATCACAGAGGCCAGTGGC
TGTCCTGCTTCCCCGATACCTGTACCACACTGGTGACACTGAACTTTGCCTGCCTGGAGGGCGAGACAAA
TCTGGTGGCCCTGGAGAGGCTGGTGGCACGCTCTCCCAACCTGAAGAGCCTGAAGCTGAATAGGGCAGTG
CCTCTGGACGCACTGGCAAGACTGATGGCATGCGCACCACAGATCGTGGATCTGGGCGTGGGCTCCTACG
AGAACGACCCTGATTCCGAGTCTTATCTGAAGCTGATGGCCGTGATCAAGAAGTGTACCAGCCTGCGCAG
CCTGTCCGGCTTCCTGGAGGCAGCACCTCACTGCCTGTCCGCCTTTCACCCAATCTGTCACAACCTGACA
TCCCTGAATCTGTCTTACGCCGCCGAGATCCACGGCTCCCACCTGATCAAGCTGATCCAGCACTGCAAGA
AGCTGCAGAGGCTGTGGATCCTGGACTCCATCGGCGATAAGGGCCTGGAGGTGGTGGCCTCTACCTGTAA
GGAGCTGCAGGAGCTGCGCGTGTTCCCATCTGACCTGCTGGGAGGAGGAAACACCGCAGTGACAGAGGAG
GGCCTGGTGGCAATCTCTGCCGGATGCCCCAAGCTGCACAGCATCCTGTATTTTTGTCAGCAGATGACCA
ACGCCGCCCTGGTGACAGTGGCCAAGAACTGCCCCAATTTCATCAGGTTTCGCCTGTGCATCCTGGAGCC
CAATAAGCCTGACCACGTGACATCTCAGCCTCTGGATGAGGGCTTCGGCGCCATCGTGAAGGCCTGCAAG
AGCCTGAGGCGCCTGTCTCTGAGCGGCCTGCTGACCGACCAGGTGTTCCTGTACATCGGCATGTATGCCA
ACCAGCTGGAGATGCTGTCTATCGCCTTTGCCGGCGACACAGATAAGGGCATGCTGTACGTGCTGAATGG
CTGTAAGAAGATGAAGAAGCTGGAGATCAGAGACAGCCCTTTTGGCGATACCGCCCTGCTGGCAGACGTG
AGCAAGTATGAGACAATGCGGAGCCTGTGGATGAGCTCCTGCGAGGTGACCCTGAGCGGCTGTAAGAGAC
TGGCCGAGAAGGCCCCATGGCTGAACGTGGAGATCATCAACGAGAATGACAACAATAGGATGGAGGAGAA
TGGCCACGAGGGCCGCCAGAAGGTGGATAAGCTGTATCTGTATAGGACCGTCGTCGGGACTCGGATGGAT
GCCCCCCCCTTTGTCTGGATTCTGGGCGGATCTGGCGGGGTGAGCAAGGGCGAGGAGGATAACATGGCCA
TCATCAAGGAGTTCATGCGCTTCAAGGTGCACATGGAGGGCTCCGTGAACGGCCACGAGTTCGAGATCGA
GGGCGAGGGCGAGGGCCGCCCCTACGAGGGCACCCAGACCGCCAAGCTGAAGGTGACCAAGGGTGGCCCC
CTGCCCTTCGCCTGGGACATCCTGTCCCCTCAGTTCATGTACGGCTCCAAGGCCTACGTGAAGCACCCCG
CCGACATCCCCGACTACTTGAAGCTGTCCTTCCCCGAGGGCTTCAAGTGGGAGCGCGTGATGAACTTCGA
GGACGGCGGCGTGGTGACCGTGACCCAGGACTCCTCCCTGCAGGACGGCGAGTTCATCTACAAGGTGAAG
CTGCGCGGCACCAACTTCCCCTCCGACGGCCCCGTAATGCAGAAGAAGACCATGGGCTGGGAGGCCTCCT
CCGAGCGGATGTACCCCGAGGACGGCGCCCTGAAGGGCGAGATCAAGCAGAGGCTGAAGCTGAAGGACGG
CGGCCACTACGACGCTGAGGTCAAGACCACCTACAAGGCCAAGAAGCCCGTGCAGCTGCCCGGCGCCTAC
AACGTCAACATCAAGTTGGACATCACCTCCCACAACGAGGACTACACCATCGTGGAACAGTACGAACGCG
CCGAGGGCCGCCACTCCACCGGCGGCATGGACGAGCTGTACAAGGCCGCAGCCAAACGGGTCAAACTTGA
TTAGCGGCCGCTCTAGCCCAATTCCGCCCCCCCCCCTAACGTTACTGGCCGAAGCCGCTTGGAATAAGGC
CGGTGTGCGTTTGTCTATATGTTATTTTCCACCATATTGCCGTCTTTTGGCAATGTGAGGGCCCGGAAAC
CTGGCCCTGTCTTCTTGACGAGCATTCCTAGGGGTCTTTCCCCTCTCGCCAAAGGAATGCAAGGTCTGTT
GAATGTCGTGAAGGAAGCAGTTCCTCTGGAAGCTTCTTGAAGACAAACAACGTCTGTAGCGACCCTTTGC
AGGCAGCGGAACCCCCCACCTGGCGACAGGTGCCTCTGCGGCCAAAAGCCACGTGTATAAGATACACCTG
CAAAGGCGGCACAACCCCAGTGCCACGTTGTGAGTTGGATAGTTGTGGAAAGAGTCAAATGGCTCTCCTC
AAGCGTATTCAACAAGGGGCTGAAGGATGCCCAGAAGGTACCCCATTGTATGGGATCTGATCTGGGGCCT
CGGTGCACATGCTTTACATGTGTTTAGTCGAGGTTAAAAAAACGTCTAGGCCCCCCGAACCACGGGGACG
TGGTTTTCCTTTGAAAAACACGATGATAATATGGGCACCGAGTACAAGCCCACGGTGCGCCTCGCCACCC
GCGACGACGTCCCCCGGGCCGTACGCACCCTCGCCGCCGCGTTCGCCGACTACCCCGCCACGCGCCACAC
CGTCGACCCGGACCGCCACATCGAGCGGGTCACCGAGCTGCAAGAACTCTTCCTCACGCGCGTCGGGCTC
GACATCGGCAAGGTGTGGGTCGCGGACGACGGCGCCGCGGTGGCGGTCTGGACCACGCCGGAGAGCGTCG
AAGCGGGGGCGGTGTTCGCCGAGATCGGCCCGCGCATGGCCGAGTTGAGCGGTTCCCGGCTGGCCGCGCA
GCAACAGATGGAAGGCCTCCTGGCGCCGCACCGGCCCAAGGAGCCCGCGTGGTTCCTGGCCACCGTCGGC
GTCTCGCCCGACCACCAGGGCAAGGGTCTGGGCAGCGCCGTCGTGCTCCCCGGAGTGGAGGCGGCCGAGC
GCGCCGGGGTGCCCGCCTTCCTGGAGACCTCCGCGCCCCGCAACCTCCCCTTCTACGAGCGGCTCGGCTT
CACCGTCACCGCCGACGTCGAGGTGCCCGAAGGACCGCGCACCTGGTGCATGACCCGCAAGCCCGGTGCC
TGACGCCCGCCCCACGACCCGCAGCGCCCGACCGAAAGGAGCGCACGACCCCATGGCTCCGACCGAAGCC
ACCCGGGGCGGCCCCGCCGACCCCGCACCCGCCCCCGAGGCCCACCGACTCTAGCTAGAGGATCATAATC
AGCCATACCACATTTGTAGAGGTTTTACTTGCTTTAAAAAACCTCCCACACCTCCCCCTGAACCTGAAAC
ATAAAATGAATGCAATTGTTGTTGTTAACTTGTTTATTGCAGCTTATAATGGTTACAAATAAAGCAATAG
CATCACAAATTTCACAAATAAAGCATTTTTTTCACTGCATTCTAGTTGTGGTTTGTCCATGCATCACTAG
GGACAGGATTGGTGACAGAAAAGCCCCATCCTTAGGCCTCCTCCTTCCTAGTCTCCTGATATTGGGTCTA
ACCCCCACCTCCTGTTAGGCAGATTCCTTATCTGGTGACACACCCCCATTTCCTGGAGCCATCTCTCTCC
TTGCCAGAACCTCTAAGGTTTGCTTACGATGGAGCCAGAGAGGATCCTGGGAGGGAGAGCTTGGCAGGGG
GTGGGAGGGAAGGGGGGGATGCGTGACCTGCCCGGTTCTCAGTGGCCACCCTGCGCTACCCTCTCCCAGA
ACCTGAGCTGCTCTGACGCGGCTGTCTGGTGCGTTTCACTGATCCTGGTGCTGCAGCTTCCTTACACTTC
CCAAGAGGAGAAGCAGTTTGGAAAAACAAAATCAGAATAAGTTGGTCCTGAGTTCTAACTTTGGCTCTTC
ACCTTTCTAGTCCCCAATTTATATTGTTCCTCCGTGCGTCAGTTTTACCTGTGAGATAAGGCCAGTAGCC
AGCCCCGTCCTGGCAGGGCTGTGGTGAGGAGGGGGGTGTCCGTGTGGAAAACTCCCTTTGTGAGAATGGT
GCGTCCTAGGTGTTCACCAGGTCGTGGCCGCCTCTACTCCCTTTCTCTTTCTCCATCCTTCTTTCCTTAA
AGAGTCCCCAGTGCTATCTGGGACATATTCCTCCGCCCAGAGCAGGGTCCCGCTTCCCTAAGGCCCTGCT
CTGGGCTTCTGGGTTTGAGTCCTTGGCAAGCCCAGGAGAGGCGCTCAGGCTTCCCTGTCCCCCTTCCTCG
TCCACCATCTCATGCCCCTGGCTCTCCTGCCCCTTCCCTACAGGGGTTCCTGGCTCTGCTCTTCAGACTG
AGCCCCGTTCCCCTGCATCCCCGTTCCCCTGCATCCCCCTTCCCCTGCATCCCCCAGAGGCCCCAGGCCA
CCTACTTGGCCTGGACCCCACGAGAGGCCACCCCAGCCCTGTCTACCAGGCTGCCTTTTGGGTGGATTCT
CCTCCAACTGTGGGGTGACTGCTTGGCAAACTCACTCTTCGGGGTATCCCAGGAGGCCTGGAGCATTGGG
GTGGGCTGGGGTTCAGAGAGGAGGGATTCCCTTCTCAGGTTACGTGGCCAAGAAGCAGGGGAGCTGGGTT
TGGGTCAGGTCTGGGTGTGGGGTGACCAGCTTATGCTGTTTGCCCAGGACAGCCTAGTTTTAGCGCTGAA
ACCCTCAGTCCTAGGAAAACAGGGATGGTTGGTCACTGTCTCTGGGCTCGAC
Features (pLannotate 1.2.2; 21 found; start..end, strand, type, name):
    306..894     -  rep_origin     ori: high-copy-number ColE1/pMB1/pBR322/pUC origin of replication
   1065..1925    -  CDS            AmpR: β-lactamase; bla; confers resistance to ampicillin, carbenicillin, and related antibiotics
   1926..2030    -  promoter       AmpR promoter: bla
   2057..2485    +  rep_origin     f1 ori (sequence partly withheld): f1 bacteriophage origin of replication; arrow indicates direction of (+) strand synthesis
   2517..2584    -  CDS            lacZα (fragment): LacZα fragment of β-galactosidase; lacZ fragment
   3211..3712    +  misc_feature   HA-L: left homology arm from the adeno-associated virus integration site (AAVS1) within intron 1 of the human PPP1R12C gene
   3858..3906    +  polyA_signal   poly(A) signal: synthetic polyadenylation signal
   3920..4011    +  misc_feature   pause site: RNA polymerase II transcriptional pause signal from the human α2 globin gene
   4023..5185    +  promoter       EF-1α promoter: strong constitutive promoter for human elongation factor EF-1α
   5224..5356    +  intron         chimeric intron: chimera between introns from human β-globin and immunoglobulin heavy chain genes
   5401..5419    +  promoter       T7 promoter: promoter for bacteriophage T7 RNA polymerase
   5419..5442    +  misc_feature   MCS (fragment): multiple cloning site
   5446..7170    +  CDS            AFB2: AFB2_ARATH - Also known as LRF2. Experimental evidence at protein level: Swiss-Prot protein existence level 1. Component of SCF(ASK-cullin-F-box) E3 ubiquitin ligase complexes, which may mediate the ubiquitination and subsequent proteasomal degradation of target proteins. Confers sensitivity to the virulent bacterial pathogen P.syringae (By similarity). Auxin receptor that mediates Aux/IAA proteins proteasomal degradation and auxin- regulated transcription. Involved in embryogenesis regulation by auxin. From Arabidopsis thaliana (Mouse-ear cress).
   7186..7890    +  CDS            mCherry: mCherry is a basic (constitutively fluorescent) red fluorescent protein published in 2004, derived from Discosoma sp.. It is reported to be a very rapidly-maturing monomer with low acid sensitivity.
   8043..8505    +  misc_feature   IRES: internal ribosome entry site (IRES) of the encephalomyocarditis virus (EMCV)
   8513..9109    +  CDS            PuroR: puromycin N-acetyltransferase; pac from Streptomyces alboniger; confers resistance to puromycin
   9159..9224    +  CDS            dmpM (fragment): DMPM_STRAD - Protein inferred from homology: Swiss-Prot protein existence level 3. From Streptomyces alboniger.
   9237..9320    +  CDS            large T antigen (fragment): large T antigen from SV40 (simian virus 40)
   9343..9424    +  polyA_signal   SV40 poly(A) signal: SV40 polyadenylation signal
   9452..10288   +  misc_feature   HA-R: right homology arm from the adeno-associated virus integration site (AAVS1) within intron 1 of the human PPP1R12C gene
  10694..126     +  CDS            TcR (fragment) (across the origin): tetracycline efflux protein; tet; confers resistance to tetracycline
