[The description below was written by a language model from this plasmid's Addgene catalogue record and pLannotate feature annotations shown in this document.]
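Description:
pSH-EFIRES-P-AtAFB2-mCherry-weak NLS is a 10.7 kb donor plasmid for site-specific integration of an expression cassette into the human AAVS1 safe harbor locus, built on the pSH-EFIRES-P backbone. It is propagated in E. coli as a high-copy plasmid through a ColE1/pUC-type origin with ampicillin selection. An f1 origin and small remnants of lacZα and a tetracycline resistance gene are also annotated in the backbone. The cassette is flanked by left and right homology arms from intron 1 of PPP1R12C, so that a nuclease-induced break at AAVS1 (the record lists CRISPR and TALEN use) can be repaired by homology-directed insertion of the payload.

Between the arms, a synthetic poly(A) signal and a transcriptional pause site sit upstream of the EF-1α promoter, presumably insulating the cassette from read-through transcription of the host gene. The promoter is followed by a chimeric intron and a short T7 promoter/MCS remnant. It drives a codon-optimized Arabidopsis thaliana AFB2 (auxin signaling F-box 2) coding sequence fused at its C terminus to mCherry and a weak nuclear localization signal; the NLS is recorded in the catalogue fields but is not separately annotated in the feature table. An EMCV IRES then links puromycin N-acetyltransferase to the same transcript, which ends at an SV40 poly(A) signal. Puromycin resistance is therefore coupled to AFB2 expression, and mCherry fluorescence allows enrichment of expressing cells by FACS.

AFB2 is an auxin receptor F-box protein that assembles into SCF E3 ubiquitin ligase complexes. The construct is used to generate human cell lines that stably express this receptor for auxin-inducible degron experiments, in a system described as having low basal degradation.
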