Addgene plasmid #129717: pSH-EFIRES-P-AtAFB2-mCherry-weak NLS
Purpose: AAVS1 safe harbor targeting vector expressing AtAFB2-mCherry-weak NLS
Depositing lab: Elina Ikonen. Depositing organization: University of Helsinki. Publication: An efficient auxin-inducible degron system with low basal degradation in human cells. Li S, Prasanna X, Salo VT, Vattulainen I, Ikonen E. Nat Methods. 2019 Aug 26. pii: 10.1038/s41592-019-0512-x. doi: 10.1038/s41592-019-0512-x. PubMed 31451765.
Backbone
  Vector backbone: pSH-EFIRES-P
  Backbone size w/o insert (bp): 8200
  Total vector size (bp): 10698
  Vector type: Mammalian Expression, CRISPR, TALEN ; Human safe harbor locus (A AVS1) site-specific integration
  Selectable markers: Puromycin ; mCherry for FACS enrichment
Growth in bacteria
  Bacterial resistance: Ampicillin, 100 μg/mL
  Growth temperature: 37°C
  Growth strain: DH5alpha
  Copy number: High Copy
Gene/Insert
  Gene/Insert name: AFB2 (alt name: auxin signaling F-box 2)
  Species: A. thaliana (mustard weed)
  Insert size (bp): 2472
  Mutation: codon optimized
  Entrez Gene: AFB2 (a.k.a. AT3G26810, auxin signaling F-box 2)
  Promoter: EF1a
  Tag / fusion protein: mCherry-weak NLS (C terminal on insert)
  Cloning method: Restriction Enzyme; 5′ cloning site BglII (not destroyed); 3′ cloning site NotI (not destroyed)
  Sequencing primers: 5′ tctctccacaggtgtccact; 3′ acaccggccttattccaagc
Resource information
  A portion of this plasmid was derived from a plasmid made by: AtAFB2 codon-optimized and synthesized by Genscript.
Terms and licenses: Academic/Nonprofit Terms; Industry Terms: Not Available to Industry
How to cite: pSH-EFIRES-P-AtAFB2-mCherry-weak NLS was a gift from Elina Ikonen (Addgene plasmid # 129717 ; http://n2t.net/addgene:129717 ; RRID:Addgene_129717)
